>Addgene plasmid #212083 | 5'-3xFLAG Chtop+exon_siResist minimal CMV pCDNA5 | addgene full sequence | sequence record 421241 | Addgene NGS Result
TCATGCTGGAGTTCTTCGCCCACCCCAACTTGTTTATTGCAGCTTATAATGGTTACAAATAAAGCAATAG
CATCACAAATTTCACAAATAAAGCATTTTTTTCACTGCATTCTAGTTGTGGTTTGTCCAAACTCATCAAT
GTATCTTATCATGTCTGTATACCGTCGACCTCTAGCTAGAGCTTGGCGTAATCATGGTCATAGCTGTTTC
CTGTGTGAAATTGTTATCCGCTCACAATTCCACACAACATACGAGCCGGAAGCATAAAGTGTAAAGCCTG
GGGTGCCTAATGAGTGAGCTAACTCACATTAATTGCGTTGCGCTCACTGCCCGCTTTCCAGTCGGGAAAC
CTGTCGTGCCAGCTGCATTAATGAATCGGCCAACGCGCGGGGAGAGGCGGTTTGCGTATTGGGCGCTCTT
CCGCTTCCTCGCTCACTGACTCGCTGCGCTCGGTCGTTCGGCTGCGGCGAGCGGTATCAGCTCACTCAAA
GGCGGTAATACGGTTATCCACAGAATCAGGGGATAACGCAGGAAAGAACATGTGAGCAAAAGGCCAGCAA
AAGGCCAGGAACCGTAAAAAGGCCGCGTTGCTGGCGTTTTTCCATAGGCTCCGCCCCCCTGACGAGCATC
ACAAAAATCGACGCTCAAGTCAGAGGTGGCGAAACCCGACAGGACTATAAAGATACCAGGCGTTTCCCCC
TGGAAGCTCCCTCGTGCGCTCTCCTGTTCCGACCCTGCCGCTTACCGGATACCTGTCCGCCTTTCTCCCT
TCGGGAAGCGTGGCGCTTTCTCATAGCTCACGCTGTAGGTATCTCAGTTCGGTGTAGGTCGTTCGCTCCA
AGCTGGGCTGTGTGCACGAACCCCCCGTTCAGCCCGACCGCTGCGCCTTATCCGGTAACTATCGTCTTGA
GTCCAACCCGGTAAGACACGACTTATCGCCACTGGCAGCAGCCACTGGTAACAGGATTAGCAGAGCGAGG
TATGTAGGCGGTGCTACAGAGTTCTTGAAGTGGTGGCCTAACTACGGCTACACTAGAAGAACAGTATTTG
GTATCTGCGCTCTGCTGAAGCCAGTTACCTTCGGAAAAAGAGTTGGTAGCTCTTGATCCGGCAAACAAAC
CACCGCTGGTAGCGGTGGTTTTTTTGTTTGCAAGCAGCAGATTACGCGCAGAAAAAAAGGATCTCAAGAA
GATCCTTTGATCTTTTCTACGGGGTCTGACGCTCAGTGGAACGAAAACTCACGTTAAGGGATTTTGGTCA
TGAGATTATCAAAAAGGATCTTCACCTAGATCCTTTTAAATTAAAAATGAAGTTTTAAATCAATCTAAAG
TATATATGAGTAAACTTGGTCTGACAGTTACCAATGCTTAATCAGTGAGGCACCTATCTCAGCGATCTGT
CTATTTCGTTCATCCATAGTTGCCTGACTCCCCGTCGTGTAGATAACTACGATACGGGAGGGCTTACCAT
CTGGCCCCAGTGCTGCAATGATACCGCGAGACCCACGCTCACCGGCTCCAGATTTATCAGCAATAAACCA
GCCAGCCGGAAGGGCCGAGCGCAGAAGTGGTCCTGCAACTTTATCCGCCTCCATCCAGTCTATTAATTGT
TGCCGGGAAGCTAGAGTAAGTAGTTCGCCAGTTAATAGTTTGCGCAACGTTGTTGCCATTGCTACAGGCA
TCGTGGTGTCACGCTCGTCGTTTGGTATGGCTTCATTCAGCTCCGGTTCCCAACGATCAAGGCGAGTTAC
ATGATCCCCCATGTTGTGCAAAAAAGCGGTTAGCTCCTTCGGTCCTCCGATCGTTGTCAGAAGTAAGTTG
GCCGCAGTGTTATCACTCATGGTTATGGCAGCACTGCATAATTCTCTTACTGTCATGCCATCCGTAAGAT
GCTTTTCTGTGACTGGTGAGTACTCAACCAAGTCATTCTGAGAATAGTGTATGCGGCGACCGAGTTGCTC
TTGCCCGGCGTCAATACGGGATAATACCGCGCCACATAGCAGAACTTTAAAAGTGCTCATCATTGGAAAA
CGTTCTTCGGGGCGAAAACTCTCAAGGATCTTACCGCTGTTGAGATCCAGTTCGATGTAACCCACTCGTG
CACCCAACTGATCTTCAGCATCTTTTACTTTCACCAGCGTTTCTGGGTGAGCAAAAACAGGAAGGCAAAA
TGCCGCAAAAAAGGGAATAAGGGCGACACGGAAATGTTGAATACTCATACTCTTCCTTTTTCAATATTAT
TGAAGCATTTATCAGGGTTATTGTCTCATGAGCGGATACATATTTGAATGTATTTAGAAAAATAAACAAA
TAGGGGTTCCGCGCACATTTCCCCGAAAAGTGCCACCTGACGTCGACGGATCGGGAGATCTCCCGATCCC
CTATGGTGCACTCTCAGTACAATCTGCTCTGATGCCGCATAGTTAAGCCAGTATCTGCTCCCTGCTTGTG
TGTTGGAGGTCGCTGAGTAGTGCGCGAGCAAAATTTAAGCTACAACAAGGCAAGGCTTGACCGACAATTG
CATGAAGAATCTGCTTAGGGTTAGGCGTTTTGCGCTGCTTCGCGATGTACGGGCCAGATATACGCGTCTC
GAGGGATCCAAGCTGGCCGCACGTCTCCCTATCAGTGATAGAGAAGTCGACACGTCTCGAGCTCCCTATC
AGTGATAGAGAAGGTACGTCTAGAACGTCTCCCTATCAGTGATAGAGAAGTCGACACGTCTCGAGCTCCC
TATCAGTGATAGAGAAGGTACCCCCTATATAAGCAGAGCTCGTTTAGTGAACCGTCAGATCGCCTGGAGA
CGCCATCCACGCTGTTTTGACCTCCATAGAAGACACCGGGACCGATCCAGCCTCCGCGGAGGCTGGATCC
TCTAGCGTTTAAACTTAAGCTTCCACCATGGACTACAAAGACCATGACGGTGATACATATGATCATGACA
TCGATTACAAGGATGACGATGACAAGACAAGTTTGTACAAAAAAGTTGGCACCGCTGCACAGTCAGCGCC
GAAAGTTGTGCTAAAAAGCACCACCAAGATGTCTCTAAATGAGCGCTTTACTAATATGCTGAAGAACAAA
CAGCCGATGCCAGTGAATATTCGGGCTTCGATGCAGCAGCAGCAGCAGCTAGCCAGTGCCAGAAACAGAA
GACTGGCCCAGCAGATGGAGAATAGACCCTCTGTCCAGGCAGCATTAAAACTTAAGCAGAAGAGCTTAAA
GCAGCGCCTGGGTAAGAGTAATATCCAGGCACGGTTAGGCCGACCCATAGGTGCCCTGGCCAGGGGAGCA
ATTGGAGGAAGAGGCCTACCCATAATCCAGAGAGGCTTGCCCCGAGGAGGACTACGTGGGGGACGTGCTA
CCAGAACCCTGCTTAGGGGTGGGATGTCGCTCCGAGGTCAAAACCTGCTCCGAGGTGGACGAGCCGTAGC
TCCCCGAATGGGCTTAAGAAGAGGTGGTGTTCGAGGTCGTGGAGGTCCTGGGAGAGGGGGCCTAGGGCGT
GGAGCTATGGGTCGTGGCGGAATCGGTGGTAGAGGTCGGGGTATGATAGGTCGGGGAAGAGGGGGCTTTG
GAGGCAGAGGCCGAGGTCGTGGCCGAGGGAGAGGTGCCCTCACTCGCCCTGTATTGACCAAGGAGCAGCT
GGACAACCAATTGGATGCCTATATGTCCAAGACCAAAGGACACCTGGATGCTGAATTGGATGCCTACATG
GCACAGACAGATCCTGAAACCAATGATTGATACCCAACTTTCTTGTACAAAGTGGTCTGACTCGAGTCTA
GAGGGCCCGTTTAAACCCGCTGATCAGCCTCGACTGTGCCTTCTAGTTGCCAGCCATCTGTTGTTTGCCC
CTCCCCCGTGCCTTCCTTGACCCTGGAAGGTGCCACTCCCACTGTCCTTTCCTAATAAAATGAGGAAATT
GCATCGCATTGTCTGAGTAGGTGTCATTCTATTCTGGGGGGTGGGGTGGGGCAGGACAGCAAGGGGGAGG
ATTGGGAAGACAATAGCAGGCATGCTGGGGATGCGGTGGGCTCTATGGCTTCTGAGGCGGAAAGAACCAG
CTGGGGCTCTAGGGGGTATCCCC
[124 nt withheld, positions 4084-4207]
C
[91 nt withheld, positions 4209-4299]
AGGGTGATGGTTCACGTACCTAGAAGTTCCTATTCCGAAGTTCCTATTCTCTAGAAAGTATAGGAACTTC
CTTGGCCAAAAAGCCTGAACTCACCGCGACGTCTGTCGAGAAGTTTCTGATCGAAAAGTTCGACAGCGTC
TCCGACCTGATGCAGCTCTCGGAGGGCGAAGAATCTCGTGCTTTCAGCTTCGATGTAGGAGGGCGTGGAT
ATGTCCTGCGGGTAAATAGCTGCGCCGATGGTTTCTACAAAGATCGTTATGTTTATCGGCACTTTGCATC
GGCCGCGCTCCCGATTCCGGAAGTGCTTGACATTGGGGAGTTCAGCGAGAGCCTGACCTATTGCATCTCC
CGCCGTGCACAGGGTGTCACGTTGCAAGACCTGCCTGAAACCGAACTGCCCGCTGTTCTGCAGCCGGTCG
CGGAGGCCATGGATGCGATCGCTGCGGCCGATCTTAGCCAGACGAGCGGGTTCGGCCCATTCGGACCGCA
AGGAATCGGTCAATACACTACATGGCGTGATTTCATATGCGCGATTGCTGATCCCCATGTGTATCACTGG
CAAACTGTGATGGACGACACCGTCAGTGCGTCCGTCGCGCAGGCTCTCGATGAGCTGATGCTTTGGGCCG
AGGACTGCCCCGAAGTCCGGCACCTCGTGCACGCGGATTTCGGCTCCAACAATGTCCTGACGGACAATGG
CCGCATAACAGCGGTCATTGACTGGAGCGAGGCGATGTTCGGGGATTCCCAATACGAGGTCGCCAACATC
TTCTTCTGGAGGCCGTGGTTGGCTTGTATGGAGCAGCAGACGCGCTACTTCGAGCGGAGGCATCCGGAGC
TTGCAGGATCGCCGCGGCTCCGGGCGTATATGCTCCGCATTGGTCTTGACCAACTCTATCAGAGCTTGGT
TGACGGCAATTTCGATGATGCAGCTTGGGCGCAGGGTCGATGCGACGCAATCGTCCGATCCGGAGCCGGG
ACTGTCGGGCGTACACAAATCGCCCGCAGAAGCGCGGCCGTCTGGACCGATGGCTGTGTAGAAGTACTCG
CCGATAGTGGAAACCGACGCCCCAGCACTCGTCCGAGGGCAAAGGAATAGCACGTACTACGAGATTTCGA
TTCCACCGCCGCCTTCTATGAAAGGTTGGGCTTCGGAATCGTTTTCCGGGACGCCGGCTGGATGATCCTC
CAGCGCGGGGATC
Features (pLannotate 1.2.2; 24 found; start..end, strand, type, name):
     27..148     +  polyA_signal   SV40 poly(A) signal: SV40 polyadenylation signal
    221..237     -  protein_bind   lac operator: The lac repressor binds to the lac operator to inhibit transcription in E. coli. This inhibition can be relieved by adding lactose or isopropyl-β-D-thiogalactopyranoside (IPTG). lac repressor encoded by lacI
    245..275     -  promoter       lac promoter: promoter for the E. coli lac operon
    290..311     -  protein_bind   CAP binding site: CAP binding activates transcription in the presence of cAMP. E. coli catabolite activator protein
    324..416     -  CDS            lacI (fragment): lac repressor; lacI; The lac repressor binds to the lac operator to inhibit transcription in E. coli. This inhibition can be relieved by adding lactose or isopropyl-β-D-thiogalactopyranoside (IPTG).
    599..1187    -  rep_origin     ori: high-copy-number ColE1/pMB1/pBR322/pUC origin of replication
   1358..2218    -  CDS            AmpR: β-lactamase; bla; confers resistance to ampicillin, carbenicillin, and related antibiotics
   2219..2323    -  promoter       AmpR promoter: bla
   2382..2434    -  misc_feature   bom (fragment): basis of mobility region from pBR322
   2615..2635    +  promoter       tight TRE promoter (fragment): Tet-responsive promoter PTight, consisting of seven tet operator sequences followed by the minimal CMV promoter
   2652..2672    +  promoter       tight TRE promoter (fragment): Tet-responsive promoter PTight, consisting of seven tet operator sequences followed by the minimal CMV promoter
   2689..2709    +  promoter       tight TRE promoter (fragment): Tet-responsive promoter PTight, consisting of seven tet operator sequences followed by the minimal CMV promoter
   2726..2746    +  promoter       tight TRE promoter (fragment): Tet-responsive promoter PTight, consisting of seven tet operator sequences followed by the minimal CMV promoter
   2754..2799    +  promoter       TRE3GV promoter (fragment): 3rd-generation Tet-responsive promoter that can be activated by binding of Tet-On® 3G, optimized for retroviral and lentiviral vectors
   2943..2966    +  CDS            FLAG: FLAG® epitope tag, followed by an enterokinase cleavage site
   2968..2985    +  protein_bind   attB1 (fragment): mutant version of attB; core recombination site for the Gateway® BP reaction BP Clonase™
   2994..3737    +  CDS            Chtop: CHTOP_MOUSE - Also known as Fop. Experimental evidence at protein level: Swiss-Prot protein existence level 1. Plays an important role in the ligand-dependent activation of estrogen receptor target genes (By similarity). May play a role in the silencing of fetal globin genes (PubMed:20688955). Recruits the 5FMC complex to ZNF148, leading to desumoylation of ZNF148 and subsequent transactivation of ZNF148 target genes (PubMed:22872859). Required for the tumorigenicity of glioblastoma cells. Binds to 5- hydroxymethylcytosine (5hmC) and associates with the methylosome complex containing PRMT1, PR
   3742..3766    -  protein_bind   attB2: mutant version of attB; recombination site for the Gateway® BP reaction BP Clonase™
   3814..4038    +  polyA_signal   bGH poly(A) signal: bovine growth hormone polyadenylation signal
   4042..4063    +  promoter       SV40 promoter (fragment): SV40 enhancer and early promoter
   4084..4317    +  rep_origin     f1 ori (fragment) (sequence partly withheld): f1 bacteriophage origin of replication; arrow indicates direction of (+) strand synthesis
   4322..4369    +  protein_bind   FRT: FLP-mediated recombination occurs in the 8-bp core sequence TCTAGAAA (Turan and Bode, 2011). FLP recombinase from the Saccharomyces cerevisiae 2μ plasmid
   4377..5399    +  CDS            HygR: hygromycin B phosphotransferase confers resistance to hygromycin
   5409..32      +  CDS            ble (fragment) (across the origin): BLE_KLEPN - Experimental evidence at protein level: Swiss-Prot protein existence level 1. Binding protein with a strong affinity to the bleomycin family of antibiotics. Binds to CL990; an antimitotic-antibiotic compound. From Klebsiella pneumoniae.
