[The description below was written by a language model from this plasmid's Addgene catalogue record and pLannotate feature annotations shown in this document.]
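Description:
5'-3xFLAG Chtop+exon_siResist minimal CMV pCDNA5 is a mammalian expression plasmid built on a pcDNA5-type Flp-In backbone and generated by Gateway LR cloning. It is propagated in E. coli through a high-copy ColE1/pUC origin with ampicillin selection (AmpR under its own bla promoter). The annotated sequence of about 5.5 kb also carries leftover backbone elements, including lac promoter/operator remnants and a partial f1 origin.

The payload is the mouse Chtop coding sequence in the isoform that includes a 138-nt alternative exon. It is flanked by attB1 and attB2 sites left by the Gateway reaction and fused at its N-terminus to a FLAG epitope; the name specifies 3xFLAG, although the annotation marks only one FLAG unit. The record lists a short mutated stretch that makes the transcript resistant to an siRNA, so the transgene can be expressed while the endogenous Chtop is knocked down. Expression is driven by a tetracycline-responsive promoter, seen as repeated tet operator fragments upstream of a minimal CMV promoter, and terminated by a bGH polyadenylation signal.

Downstream lies an FRT site directly preceding a hygromycin resistance gene with an SV40 poly(A). In the usual Flp-In design this HygR lacks its own promoter and becomes expressed only after FLP-mediated recombination into a genomic FRT landing site. According to the record, the plasmid is intended for integration into N2a FRT cells expressing rtTA3. This should yield single-site, doxycycline-inducible lines for comparing exon-included and exon-skipped Chtop isoforms, for example in interactome or rescue experiments.
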