Addgene plasmid #212083: 5'-3xFLAG Chtop+exon_siResist minimal CMV pCDNA5
Purpose: LR vector for integration of Chtop+exon(138nt)_siResist into N2a FRT rtTA3 expression cells
Depositing lab: Benjamin Blencowe. Depositing organization: University of Toronto. Publication: Systematic analysis of alternative exon-dependent interactome remodeling reveals multitasking functions of gene regulatory factors. Roth JF, Braunschweig U, Wu M, Li JD, Lin ZY, Larsen B, Weatheritt RJ, Gingras AC, Blencowe BJ. Mol Cell. 2023 Dec 7;83(23):4222-4238.e10. doi: 10.1016/j.molcel.2023.10.034. PubMed 38065061.
Backbone
  Vector backbone: 5'-3xFLAG minimal CMV pCDNA5
  Vector type: Mammalian Expression
Growth in bacteria
  Bacterial resistance: Ampicillin, 100 μg/mL
  Growth temperature: 37°C
  Growth strain: DH5alpha
  Copy number: High Copy
Gene/Insert
  Gene/Insert name: Chtop+exon(138nt)_siResist (alt name: NP_001280705.1)
  Species: M. musculus (mouse)
  Mutation: GCCTATATGTCCAAGACCA
  Entrez Gene: Chtop (a.k.a. 2500003M10Rik, Fop, Srag)
  Cloning method: Gateway Cloning
Terms and licenses: Academic/Nonprofit Terms; Industry Terms: Not Available to Industry
How to cite: 5'-3xFLAG Chtop+exon_siResist minimal CMV pCDNA5 was a gift from Benjamin Blencowe (Addgene plasmid # 212083 ; http://n2t.net/addgene:212083 ; RRID:Addgene_212083)
